Addgene plasmid #61631: pCDNAIIIB rhoA WT
Purpose: mammalian expression of rhoA
Depositing lab: JS Gutkind. Depositing organization: National Institute of Dental and Craniofacial Research (NIDCR). Publication: The small GTP-binding proteins Rac1 and Cdc42 regulate the activity of the JNK/SAPK signaling pathway. Coso OA, Chiariello M, Yu JC, Teramoto H, Crespo P, Xu N, Miki T, Gutkind JS. Cell. 1995 Jun 30;81(7):1137-46. S0092-8674(05)80018-2 PubMed 7600581.
Backbone
  Vector backbone: pcDNA3
  Vector type: Mammalian Expression
Growth in bacteria
  Bacterial resistance: Ampicillin, 100 μg/mL
  Growth temperature: 37°C
  Growth strain: DH5alpha
  Copy number: High Copy
Gene/Insert
  Gene/Insert name: rhoA (alt name: ras homolog family member A)
  Species: H. sapiens (human)
  Insert size (bp): 600
  Entrez Gene: RHOA (a.k.a. ARH12, ARHA, EDFAOB, RHO12, RHOH12)
  Promoter: CMV
  Cloning method: Restriction Enzyme; 5′ cloning site BamHI (not destroyed); 3′ cloning site NotI (not destroyed)
Terms and licenses: Academic/Nonprofit Terms; Industry Terms: Not Available to Industry
How to cite: pCDNAIIIB rhoA WT was a gift from JS Gutkind (Addgene plasmid # 61631 ; http://n2t.net/addgene:61631 ; RRID:Addgene_61631)
