[The description below was written by a language model from this plasmid's Addgene catalogue record.]
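Description:
pCDNAIIIB rhoA WT is a mammalian expression plasmid built on a pcDNA3 backbone, designed to produce wild-type human RhoA (ras homolog family member A) in transfected mammalian cells. It is propagated in E. coli as a high-copy plasmid under ampicillin selection. The record lists no feature table, so other backbone elements, such as the polyadenylation signal, any mammalian selection cassette or the specific bacterial origin, are not documented here, although pcDNA3-type vectors generally carry such parts.

The payload is an insert of roughly 600 bp encoding human RHOA, cloned by restriction digestion between BamHI at the 5′ end and NotI at the 3′ end, with both sites preserved so the insert can be excised or exchanged. Transcription is driven by the CMV promoter, a strong constitutive viral promoter that gives high-level expression in many mammalian cell lines. The record does not mention any epitope tag, fusion partner or reporter, and the "WT" designation indicates that the coding sequence carries no activating or dominant-negative mutation.

RhoA is a small GTP-binding protein of the Rho family that cycles between GDP- and GTP-bound states and regulates the actin cytoskeleton and downstream signalling. The plasmid's stated purpose is simply mammalian expression of rhoA. It is associated with work on how small GTPases of this family, particularly Rac1 and Cdc42, control the JNK/SAPK kinase pathway. A wild-type RhoA construct is typically used in overexpression experiments of this sort, often as a comparison alongside related GTPases or mutant forms.
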