>Addgene plasmid #61631 | pCDNAIIIB rhoA WT | addgene partial sequence | sequence record 102939 | CMV-F 5'-CGCAAATGGGCGGTAGGCGTG-3'
CTATATAAGCAGAGCTCTCTGGCTAACTAGAGAACCCACTGCTTACTGGCTTATCGAAATTAATACGACT
CACTATAGGGAGACCCAAGCTTGGTACCGAGCTCGGATCCGCCACC
[543 nt withheld, positions 117-659]
AGACGTGGGAAGAAAAAATCTGGTTGCCTTGTCTTGTGAGAATTCCCGGGTCGACTCGAGCGGCCGCTCG
AGCATGCATCTAGAGGGCCCTATTCTATAGTGTCACCTAAATGCTAGAGCTCGCTGATCAGCCTCGACTG
TGCCTTCTAGTTGCCAGCCATCTGTTGTTTGCCCCTCCCCCGTGCCTTCCTTGACCCTGGAAGGTGCCAC
TCCCACTGTCCTTTCCTAATAAAATGAGGAAATTGCATCGCATTGTCTGAGTAGGTGTCATTCTATTCTG
GGGG
