>Addgene plasmid #61631 | pCDNAIIIB rhoA WT | addgene partial sequence | sequence record 102941 | BGH-rev 5'-TAGAAGGCACAGTCGAGG-3'
CATTTAGGTGACACTATAGAATAGGGCCCTCTAGATGCATGCTCGAGCGGCCGCTCGAGTCGACCCGGGA
ATTCTCACAAGACAAGGCAACCAGATTTTTTCTTCCCACGTCT
[543 nt withheld, positions 114-656]
GGTGGCGGATCCGAGCTCGGTACCAAGCTTGGGTCTCCCTATAGTGAGTCGTATTAATTTCGATAAGCCA
GTAAGCAGTGGGTTCTCTAGTTAGCCAGAGAGCTCTGCTTATATAGACCTCCCACCGTACACGCCTACCG
CCCATTTGCGTCAATGGGGCGGAGTTGTTACGACATTTTGGAAAGTCCCGTTGATTTTGGTGCCAAAACA
AACTCCCATTGACGTCAATGGGGTGGAGACTTGGAAATCCCCGTGAGTCAAACCGCTATCCACGCCCATT
GATGTACTGCCAAAACCGCATCACCATGGTAATAGCGATGACTAATACGTAGATGTACTGCCAAGTAGGA
AAGTCCCATAAGGTCATGTACTGGGCATAATGCCAGGCGGGCCATTTACCGTCATTGACGTCAATAGGG
